>Addgene plasmid #240105 | pL6puro-pmRevErbA-Venus-NLS-Pest | addgene full sequence | sequence record 481766 | Addgene NGS Result
AATGTAGTCTTATGCAATACTCTTGTAGTCTTGCAACATGGTAACGATGAGTTAGCAACATGCCTTACAA
GGAGAGAAAAAGCACCGTGCATGCCGATTGGTGGAAGTAAGGTGGTACGATCGTGCCTTATTAGGAAGGC
AACAGACGGGTCTGACATGGATTGGACGAACCACTGAATTGCCGCATTGCAGAGATATTGTATTTAAGTG
CCTAGCTCGATACATAAACGGGTCTCTCTGGTTAGACCAGATCTGAGCCTGGGAGCTCTCTGGCTAACTA
GGGAACCCACTGCTTAAGCCTCAATAAAGCTTGCCTTGAGTGCTTCAAGTAGTGTGTGCCCGTCTGTTGT
GTGACTCTGGTAACTAGAGATCCCTCAGACCCTTTTAGTCAGTGTGGAAAATCTCTAGCAGTGGCGCCCG
AACAGGGACTTGAAAGCGAAAGGGAAACCAGAGGAGCTCTCTCGACGCAGGACTCGGCTTGCTGAAGCGC
GCACGGCAAGAGGCGAGGGGCGGCGACTGGTGAGTACGCCAAAAATTTTGACTAGCGGAGGCTAGAAGGA
GAGAGATGGGTGCGAGAGCGTCAGTATTAAGCGGGGGAGAATTAGATCGCGATGGGAAAAAATTCGGTTA
AGGCCAGGGGGAAAGAAAAAATATAAATTAAAACATATAGTATGGGCAAGCAGGGAGCTAGAACGATTCG
CAGTTAATCCTGGCCTGTTAGAAACATCAGAAGGCTGTAGACAAATACTGGGACAGCTACAACCATCCCT
TCAGACAGGATCAGAAGAACTTAGATCATTATATAATACAGTAGCAACCCTCTATTGTGTGCATCAAAGG
ATAGAGATAAAAGACACCAAGGAAGCTTTAGACAAGATAGAGGAAGAGCAAAACAAAAGTAAGACCACCG
CACAGCAAGCGGCCGCTGATCTTCAGACCTGGAGGAGGAGATATGAGGGACAATTGGAGAAGTGAATTAT
ATAAATATAAAGTAGTAAAAATTGAACCATTAGGAGTAGCACCCACCAAGGCAAAGAGAAGAGTGGTGCA
GAGAGAAAAAAGAGCAGTGGGAATAGGAGCTTTGTTCCTTGGGTTCTTGGGAGCAGCAGGAAGCACTATG
GGCGCAGCGTCAATGACGCTGACGGTACAGGCCAGACAATTATTGTCTGGTATAGTGCAGCAGCAGAACA
ATTTGCTGAGGGCTATTGAGGCGCAACAGCATCTGTTGCAACTCACAGTCTGGGGCATCAAGCAGCTCCA
GGCAAGAATCCTGGCTGTGGAAAGATACCTAAAGGATCAACAGCTCCTGGGGATTTGGGGTTGCTCTGGA
AAACTCATTTGCACCACTGCTGTGCCTTGGAATGCTAGTTGGAGTAATAAATCTCTGGAACAGATTTGGA
ATCACACGACCTGGATGGAGTGGGACAGAGAAATTAACAATTACACAAGCTTAATACACTCCTTAATTGA
AGAATCGCAAAACCAGCAAGAAAAGAATGAACAAGAATTATTGGAATTAGATAAATGGGCAAGTTTGTGG
AATTGGTTTAACATAACAAATTGGCTGTGGTATATAAAATTATTCATAATGATAGTAGGAGGCTTGGTAG
GTTTAAGAATAGTTTTTGCTGTACTTTCTATAGTGAATAGAGTTAGGCAGGGATATTCACCATTATCGTT
TCAGACCCACCTCCCAACCCCGAGGGGACCCGACAGGCCCGAAGGAATAGAAGAAGAAGGTGGAGAGAGA
GACAGAGACAGATCCATTCGATTAGTGAACGGATCTCGACGGTATCGCTAGCTTTTAAAAGAAAAGGGGG
GATTGGGGGGTACAGTGCAGGGGAAAGAATAGTAGACATAATAGCAACAGACATACAAACTAAAGAATTA
CAAAAACAAATTACAAAAATTCAAAATTTTACTAGTGATTATCGGATCAACTTTGTATAGAAAAGTTGCC
CTCTCTCTATGAGGACCTCAGAGCACTTTCCCTTTGTTCTCCTTTTTATTTCCCAGACAAAGGGAAATGA
CTCACCCCAAAGTCACTTGAGTGGGCAGTGTGGTGTCATATAAGCAAACAGGGAGTCCCTAGGGATATCC
CCGTGCTATGCCAGTCCTACCCGTGGGGGCTGGGGTTAGGGTGAAGAAGAGAAAGGGGTTTTATTTACAC
TGCTTGTCGCCCACCTTGTCACCATAGCAAAAGATGCTTAAGTTCTTGATTTAAGGGAAATCTCTCCTCC
CAGCTTGTCTTTCTCCCCCTAGTCACCACTAACCTCAGGGTGAGGTCAGTTCTCCAATCACGTGAAGCTC
TCACGTTTGCTAGGTTTGCAGAAAGGGCCTTTTAGCTTTGATCTTCCACGGAGCAGTAAAGCTTGCCAGG
CCCTCCCCAGGAATTCACATGCCCTTGCCATACAAGGCTTTCCAAACACGCCACCCTGACTCTTCAGAAA
ACCCCACCCCAGTCCACTTTCAGCTCCTCCCCGCTGCCAGCAAGCACTTTTGCAAAGCAGAAAAGGAATA
GGCACACTCCACCTACATTGTCAGTAGACTACAAATCCCAACAATCCTGGCGGTGCGCAGGCGCACAGAT
CTCAACGTGCCGGCTGCTGGAAAAGTGTGTCACTGGGGCACGAGGCGCTCCCTGGAATCACATGGTACCT
GCTCCAGTGCCGCGTGCGGCCCGGGAACCCTGGGCTGCTGGCGCCTGCGCAGAGCCCTCTGTCCCAGGGA
AAGGCTCGGGCAAAAGGCGGTTGAGATTGGCAGAGTGAAATATTACTGCTGAGGAAACGTAGCAGGGCAC
ACGTCTCTCTTTGCGTCCTGGTGCCTCATTTCTCCATCACCTACTTACTTCCTGGTTGCAGCTTCTCTTC
CTTTGGGACTTTTGCACCCGGAGCTCCAGATTCATTACCCTGCTTCACTGCGGAGCCTTCAGGAGTGGCA
TCCGGTGCACTGCAGAGACCCGACTCTCCTTGCTACCTTATAGCCAGAACTGCTGCAGGCTGATTCTTCA
CACACACACTCTCTGCTCTTCCCATGCAAATCAGATCTCAGGTGCCTCAGCGTCCTACCCTTCTGGAGGG
CTGCAGTATAGCCACCCCAAGACCTTACTGCTCAGTGCCTGGAATCCTGATTGCGAACTGCGGGGCTCAC
TCGTCTCCCTCAGCCATTGCCCAGGGGGCGAGAGAGGCCATCACAACCTCCAGTTTGTGTCAAGGTCCAG
TTTGAATGACCGCTTTCAGCTGGTGAAGACATGACGACCCTGGACTCCAATAACAACACAGGTACTGAGA
TTCTTATCTTTGCTCAGGGCTCACATGGCTGCAGAGCCGGGCCCACGTGCTGCATTTGTTTTCATTCAGT
AGAAGCCGTGGCCGCCATCTCATTGGTCATTGCCTCCCGGCCTCGTTACATAATGAGCTCCGCCCCTCAA
GTTGCCGGAGCAACGCTTGTCGCCTTCTCTCCTCCCCTCAGTTGTCCCGGCCCAGCTTGGTTTTAGGGCC
AGCCTACGACCCAGGACGCCCGGGAGGGGCGGGGCGAGGGCGGGGTTTTCCTTGCGACAGAAGGGAAGCG
GAGAAGGCGGTGCTTCGAGTTCCGGGGTTCCTCGTTGGGGTGCCACGTGCGAGGGGCACACGTGGAGTGG
GGACGTGAGGCCAGCTGAGGGCCAGGCTCCCGCCCCGCCCTTCTCCGCCTAGATCTGGGTGAAGCTGGGC
TGACTCACCGCCCCCGCCTGGCTTCTTTTCCTCTCAGAAAATAACCCATCCTCCAACCCAGCCGTGAAAC
CATAGCCGGGTAACCATTCTGTGACTTATTTTACAGGCAGGGTTCACCCTGACCAACCTTGAGCTATTTT
AAGGTTGCCCTGCCTGGTTTAGTGTGTGTCAGTGGGTGAGCAAGACATGTGCTTCTGTCGACTCGGTGGC
ATGGCATGTGTCACCTCACACACGTGTCTGAGGATCCTCCCCTTTCCCCACTCCACCCATGGCCGGCCAG
GCTAAGTACTTGGCAGAGGTGTGGCAGACAAGTGGCCCTTCTCTTCTGTGCATACCACAGGAGCCGAATC
ACCTGGCCCGCAATGTAACCAGAGGGACAGAGCCGCTGGCTGAGTGGCTATAGAGCTAAAGTTACCACCG
GGCTGAGAAGGAAGGGGAATTCCTAAATCCCTAGAATGGATACTTTGTTTCTCCCTTTCATCTCCTGCAA
CTCATCTGAGTCTTATCTGTCACATTTCTAAGTCTCTTGTGACTCATCTCTCAGAGGCCAGAGCCAGGCT
GAACAGAGAGTCCTTCCCTGCAGTACTCTATGAGAATATGTCTTTGGGTGTTCTCTTATTTAGGTGGTGT
TATCACCTACATTGGCTCTAGTGGCTCCTCCCCGAGCCGGACCAGCCCGGAGTCCCTCTACAGTGACAGC
TCCAATGGCAGCTTCCAGTCCCTGACTCAAGGTTGTCCCACATACTTCCCACCATCAACGCGTGTGAGCA
AGGGCGAGGAGCTGTTCACCGGGGTGGTGCCCATCCTGGTCGAGCTGGACGGCGACGTAAACGGCCACAA
GTTCAGCGTGTCCGGCGAGGGCGAGGGCGATGCCACCTACGGCAAGCTGACCCTGAAGCTGATCTGCACC
ACCGGCAAGCTGCCCGTGCCCTGGCCCACCCTCGTGACCACCCTGGGCTACGGCCTGCAGTGCTTCGCCC
GCTACCCCGACCACATGAAGCAGCACGACTTCTTCAAGTCCGCCATGCCCGAAGGCTACGTCCAGGAGCG
CACCATCTTCTTCAAGGACGACGGCAACTACAAGACCCGCGCCGAGGTGAAGTTCGAGGGCGACACCCTG
GTGAACCGCATCGAGCTGAAGGGCATCGACTTCAAGGAGGACGGCAACATCCTGGGGCACAAGCTGGAGT
ACAACTACAACAGCCACAACGTCTATATCACCGCCGACAAGCAGAAGAACGGCATCAAGGCCAACTTCAA
GATCCGCCACAACATCGAGGACGGCGGCGTGCAGCTCGCCGACCACTACCAGCAGAACACCCCCATCGGC
GACGGCCCCGTGCTGCTGCCCGACAACCACTACCTGAGCTACCAGTCCGCCCTGAGCAAAGACCCCAACG
AGAAGCGCGATCACATGGTCCTGCTGGAGTTCGTGACCGCCGCCGGGATCACTCTCGGCATGGACGAGCT
GTACAAATCTAGACCTCCAAAAAAGAAGAGAAAGGTAGAAGACCCCTTGTACAAGAGCCATGGCTTCCCG
CCGGCTGTGGCTGCTCAGGATGATGGCACGCTGCCCATGTCCTGTGCCCAGGAGAGCGGGATGGACCGTC
ACCCTGCAGCCTGTGCTCCTGCTAGGATCAATGTGTGACTCGAGCCCGCCCGGCCGGCCTTCTGCCGCTG
CCCCCTTGTACAGAATCGAACTCTGCACTTCTCTCTCCTTTACGAGACGAAAAGGAAAAGCAAACCAGAA
TCTTATTTATATTGTTATAAAATATTCCAAGATGAGCCTCTGGCCCCCTGAGCCTTCTTGTAAATAACTC
TTCCCCCACCCCCACCGCCATGCTCCCATCCTCCCCTATTTAAACCACTCTTGCTCTCTCCACCCTCCTC
TGGCCCCTCGATTTGTTCTGTTCCTGTCTCAAATCCAATAGTTCACAGCTGACAAGTTTGTACAAAAAAG
CAGGCTTTCTACCGGGTAGGGGAGGCGCTTTTCCCAAGGCAGTCTGGAGCATGCGCTTTAGCAGCCCCGC
TGGGCACTTGGCGCTACACAAGTGGCCTCTGGCCTCGCACACATTCCACATCCACCGGTAGGCGCCAACC
GGCTCCGTTCTTTGGTGGCCCCTTCGCGCCACCTTCTACTCCTCCCCTAGTCAGGAAGTTCCCCCCCGCC
CCGCAGCTCGCGTCGTGCAGGACGTGACAAATGGAAGTAGCACGTCTCACTAGTCTCGTGCAGATGGACA
GCACCGCTGAGCAATGGAAGCGGGTAGGCCTTTGGGGCAGCGGCCAATAGCAGCTTTGCTCCTTCGCTTT
CTGGGCTCAGAGGCTGGGAAGGGGTGGGTCCGGGGGCGGGCTCAGGGGCGGGCTCAGGGGCGGGGCGGGC
GCCCGAAGGTCCTCCGGAGGCCCGGCATTCTGCACGCTTCAAAAGCGCACGTCTGCCGCGCTGTTCTCCT
CTTCCTCATCTCCGGGCCTTTCGACCTGCCACCATGACCGAGTACAAGCCCACGGTGCGCCTCGCCACCC
GCGACGACGTCCCCAGGGCCGTACGCACCCTCGCCGCCGCGTTCGCCGACTACCCCGCCACGCGCCACAC
CGTCGATCCGGACCGCCACATCGAGCGGGTCACCGAGCTGCAAGAACTCTTCCTCACGCGCGTCGGGCTC
GACATCGGCAAGGTGTGGGTCGCGGACGACGGCGCCGCGGTGGCGGTCTGGACCACGCCGGAGAGCGTCG
AAGCGGGGGCGGTGTTCGCCGAGATCGGCCCGCGCATGGCCGAGTTGAGCGGTTCCCGGCTGGCCGCGCA
GCAACAGATGGAAGGCCTCCTGGCGCCGCACCGGCCCAAGGAGCCCGCGTGGTTCCTGGCCACCGTCGGC
GTCTCGCCCGACCACCAGGGCAAGGGTCTGGGCAGCGCCGTCGTGCTCCCCGGAGTGGAGGCGGCCGAGC
GCGCCGGGGTGCCCGCCTTCCTGGAGACCTCCGCGCCCCGCAACCTCCCCTTCTACGAGCGGCTCGGCTT
CACCGTCACCGCCGACGTCGAGGTGCCCGAAGGACCGCGCACCTGGTGCATGACCCGCAAGCCCGGTGCC
TGAACCCAGCTTTCTTGTACAAAGTGGTGATAATCGAATTCCGATAATCAACCTCTGGATTACAAAATTT
GTGAAAGATTGACTGGTATTCTTAACTATGTTGCTCCTTTTACGCTATGTGGATACGCTGCTTTAATGCC
TTTGTATCATGCTATTGCTTCCCGTATGGCTTTCATTTTCTCCTCCTTGTATAAATCCTGGTTGCTGTCT
CTTTATGAGGAGTTGTGGCCCGTTGTCAGGCAACGTGGCGTGGTGTGCACTGTGTTTGCTGACGCAACCC
CCACTGGTTGGGGCATTGCCACCACCTGTCAGCTCCTTTCCGGGACTTTCGCTTTCCCCCTCCCTATTGC
CACGGCGGAACTCATCGCCGCCTGCCTTGCCCGCTGCTGGACAGGGGCTCGGCTGTTGGGCACTGACAAT
TCCGTGGTGTTGTCGGGGAAGCTGACGTCCTTTCCATGGCTGCTCGCCTGTGTTGCCACCTGGATTCTGC
GCGGGACGTCCTTCTGCTACGTCCCTTCGGCCCTCAATCCAGCGGACCTTCCTTCCCGCGGCCTGCTGCC
GGCTCTGCGGCCTCTTCCGCGTCTTCGCCTTCGCCCTCAGACGAGTCGGATCTCCCTTTGGGCCGCCTCC
CCGCATCGGGAATTCCCGCGGTTCGCTTTAAGACCAATGACTTACAAGGCAGCTGTAGATCTTAGCCACT
TTTTAAAAGAAAAGGGGGGACTGGAAGGGCTAATTCACTCCCAACGAAGACAAGATCTGCTTTTTGCTTG
TACTGGGTCTCTCTGGTTAGACCAGATCTGAGCCTGGGAGCTCTCTGGCTAACTAGGGAACCCACTGCTT
AAGCCTCAATAAAGCTTGCCTTGAGTGCTTCAAGTAGTGTGTGCCCGTCTGTTGTGTGACTCTGGTAACT
AGAGATCCCTCAGACCCTTTTAGTCAGTGTGGAAAATCTCTAGCAGTAGTAGTTCATGTCATCTTATTAT
TCAGTATTTATAACTTGCAAAGAAATGAATATCAGAGAGTGAGAGGAACTTGTTTATTGCAGCTTATAAT
GGTTACAAATAAAGCAATAGCATCACAAATTTCACAAATAAAGCATTTTTTTCACTGCATTCTAGTTGTG
GTTTGTCCAAACTCATCAATGTATCTTATCATGTCTGGCTCTAGCTATCCCGCCCCTAACTCCGCCCATC
CCGCCCCTAACTCCGCCCAGTTCCGCCCATTCTCCGCCCCATGGCTGACTAATTTTTTTTATTTATGCAG
AGGCCGAGGCCGCCTCGGCCTCTGAGCTATTCCAGAAGTAGTGAGGAGGCTTTTTTGGAGGCCTAGGGAC
GTACCCAATTCGCCCTATAGTGAGTCGTATTACGCGCGCTCACTGGCCGTCGTTTTACAACGTCGTGACT
GGGAAAACCCTGGCGTTACCCAACTTAATCGCCTTGCAGCACATCCCCCTTTCGCCAGCTGGCGTAATAG
CGAAGAGGCCCGCACCGATCGCCCTTCCCAACAGTTGCGCAGCCTGAATGGCGAATGGG
[124 nt withheld, positions 8320-8443]
C
[91 nt withheld, positions 8445-8535]
A
[49 nt withheld, positions 8537-8585]
CCTTTGACGTTGGAGTCCACGTTCTTT
[37 nt withheld, positions 8613-8649]
ACCCTATCTCGGTCTATTCTTTTGATTTATAAGGGATTTTGCCGATTTCGGCCTATTGGTTAAAAAATGA
GCTGATTTAACAAAAATTTAACGCGAATTTTAACAAAATATTAACGCTTACAATTTAGGTGGCACTTTTC
GGGGAAATGTGCGCGGAACCCCTATTTGTTTATTTTTCTAAATACATTCAAATATGTATCCGCTCATGAG
ACAATAACCCTGATAAATGCTTCAATAATATTGAAAAAGGAAGAGTATGAGTATTCAACATTTCCGTGTC
GCCCTTATTCCCTTTTTTGCGGCATTTTGCCTTCCTGTTTTTGCTCACCCAGAAACGCTGGTGAAAGTAA
AAGATGCTGAAGATCAGTTGGGTGCACGAGTGGGTTACATCGAACTGGATCTCAACAGCGGTAAGATCCT
TGAGAGTTTTCGCCCCGAAGAACGTTTTCCAATGATGAGCACTTTTAAAGTTCTGCTATGTGGCGCGGTA
TTATCCCGTATTGACGCCGGGCAAGAGCAACTCGGTCGCCGCATACACTATTCTCAGAATGACTTGGTTG
AGTACTCACCAGTCACAGAAAAGCATCTTACGGATGGCATGACAGTAAGAGAATTATGCAGTGCTGCCAT
AACCATGAGTGATAACACTGCGGCCAACTTACTTCTGACAACGATCGGAGGACCGAAGGAGCTAACCGCT
TTTTTGCACAACATGGGGGATCATGTAACTCGCCTTGATCGTTGGGAACCGGAGCTGAATGAAGCCATAC
CAAACGACGAGCGTGACACCACGATGCCTGTAGCAATGGCAACAACGTTGCGCAAACTATTAACTGGCGA
ACTACTTACTCTAGCTTCCCGGCAACAATTAATAGACTGGATGGAGGCGGATAAAGTTGCAGGACCACTT
CTGCGCTCGGCCCTTCCGGCTGGCTGGTTTATTGCTGATAAATCTGGAGCCGGTGAGCGTGGGTCTCGCG
GTATCATTGCAGCACTGGGGCCAGATGGTAAGCCCTCCCGTATCGTAGTTATCTACACGACGGGGAGTCA
GGCAACTATGGATGAACGAAATAGACAGATCGCTGAGATAGGTGCCTCACTGATTAAGCATTGGTAACTG
TCAGACCAAGTTTACTCATATATACTTTAGATTGATTTAAAACTTCATTTTTAATTTAAAAGGATCTAGG
TGAAGATCCTTTTTGATAATCTCATGACCAAAATCCCTTAACGTGAGTTTTCGTTCCACTGAGCGTCAGA
CCCCGTAGAAAAGATCAAAGGATCTTCTTGAGATCCTTTTTTTCTGCGCGTAATCTGCTGCTTGCAAACA
AAAAAACCACCGCTACCAGCGGTGGTTTGTTTGCCGGATCAAGAGCTACCAACTCTTTTTCCGAAGGTAA
CTGGCTTCAGCAGAGCGCAGATACCAAATACTGTTCTTCTAGTGTAGCCGTAGTTAGGCCACCACTTCAA
GAACTCTGTAGCACCGCCTACATACCTCGCTCTGCTAATCCTGTTACCAGTGGCTGCTGCCAGTGGCGAT
AAGTCGTGTCTTACCGGGTTGGACTCAAGACGATAGTTACCGGATAAGGCGCAGCGGTCGGGCTGAACGG
GGGGTTCGTGCACACAGCCCAGCTTGGAGCGAACGACCTACACCGAACTGAGATACCTACAGCGTGAGCT
ATGAGAAAGCGCCACGCTTCCCGAAGAGAGAAAGGCGGACAGGTATCCGGTAAGCGGCAGGGTCGGAACA
GGAGAGCGCACGAGGGAGCTTCCAGGGGGAAACGCCTGGTATCTTTATAGTCCTGTCGGGTTTCGCCACC
TCTGACTTGAGCGTCGATTTTTGTGATGCTCGTCAGGGGGGCGGAGCCTATGGAAAAACGCCAGCAACGC
GGCCTTTTTACGGTTCCTGGCCTTTTGCTGGCCTTTTGCTCACATGTTCTTTCCTGCGTTATCCCCTGAT
TCTGTGGATAACCGTATTACCGCCTTTGAGTGAGCTGATACCGCTCGCCGCAGCCGAACGACCGAGCGCA
GCGAGTCAGTGAGCGAGGAAGCGGAAGAGCGCCCAATACGCAAACCGCCTCTCCCCGCGCGTTGGCCGAT
TCATTAATGCAGCTGGCACGACAGGTTTCCCGACTGGAAAGCGGGCAGTGAGCGCAACGCAATTAATGTG
AGTTAGCTCACTCATTAGGCACCCCAGGCTTTACACTTTATGCTTCCGGCTCGTATGTTGTGTGGAATTG
TGAGCGGATAACAATTTCACACAGGAAACAGCTATGACCATGATTACGCCAAGCGCGCAATTAACCCTCA
CTAAAGGGAACAAAAGCTGGAGCTGCAAGCTT
Features (pLannotate 1.2.2; 33 found; start..end, strand, type, name):
      3..229     +  promoter       RSV promoter: Rous sarcoma virus enhancer/promoter
    230..410     +  LTR            5' LTR (truncated): truncated 5' long terminal repeat (LTR) from HIV-1
    457..582     +  misc_feature   HIV-1 Ψ: packaging signal of human immunodeficiency virus type 1
    566..929     +  CDS            HIV-1 gag (fragment): gag protein from human immunodeficiency virus 1; gag
   1075..1308    +  misc_feature   RRE: The Rev response element (RRE) of HIV-1 allows for Rev-dependent mRNA export from the nucleus to the cytoplasm.
   1685..1785    +  CDS            Rev (fragment): human immunodeficiency virus 1 (HIV-1) Rev protein; rev; enhances nuclear export of unspliced and incompletely spliced viral mRNAs
   1803..1920    +  misc_feature   cPPT/CTS: central polypurine tract and central termination sequence of HIV-1
   1938..1958    +  protein_bind   attB4: mutant version of attB; core recombination site for the Gateway® BP reaction BP Clonase™
   4333..4467    +  CDS            Nr1d1 (fragment): NR1D1_MOUSE - Also known as Ear1. Experimental evidence at protein level: Swiss-Prot protein existence level 1. Transcriptional repressor which coordinates circadian rhythm and metabolic pathways in a heme-dependent manner. Integral component of the complex transcription machinery that governs circadian rhythmicity and forms a critical negative limb of the circadian clock by directly repressing the expression of core clock components ARTNL/BMAL1, CLOCK and CRY1. Also regulates genes involved in metabolic functions, including lipid and bile acid metabolism, adipogenesis, gluconeogenesis and the
   4474..5187    +  CDS            Venus: Venus is a basic (constitutively fluorescent) yellow fluorescent protein published in 2002, derived from Aequorea victoria. It is reported to be a rapidly-maturing weak dimer with moderate acid sensitivity.
   5197..5217    +  CDS            SV40 NLS: nuclear localization signal of SV40 (simian virus 40) large T antigen
   5236..5356    +  CDS            d1EGFP (fragment): EGFP destabilized by fusion to a mutated version of residues 422-461 of mouse ornithine decarboxylase, giving an in vivo half-life of ~1 hour mammalian codon-optimized
   5365..5460    -  CDS            THRA (fragment): THA_HUMAN - Also known as EAR7, ERBA1, NR1A1, THRA1, THRA2. Experimental evidence at protein level: Swiss-Prot protein existence level 1. [Isoform Alpha-2]: Does not bind thyroid hormone and functions as a weak dominant negative inhibitor of thyroid hormone action. From Homo sapiens (Human).
   5652..5676    +  protein_bind   attB1: mutant version of attB; recombination site for the Gateway® BP reaction BP Clonase™
   5684..6183    +  promoter       PGK promoter: mouse phosphoglycerate kinase 1 promoter
   6194..6793    +  CDS            PuroR: puromycin N-acetyltransferase; pac from Streptomyces alboniger; confers resistance to puromycin
   6794..6818    -  protein_bind   attB2: mutant version of attB; recombination site for the Gateway® BP reaction BP Clonase™
   6836..7424    +  misc_feature   WPRE: woodchuck hepatitis virus posttranscriptional regulatory element
   7491..7510    +  misc_feature   cPPT/CTS (fragment): central polypurine tract and central termination sequence of HIV-1
   7512..7745    +  LTR            3' LTR (ΔU3): self-inactivating 3' long terminal repeat (LTR) from HIV-1
   7817..7938    +  polyA_signal   SV40 poly(A) signal: SV40 polyadenylation signal
   7978..8113    +  rep_origin     SV40 ori: SV40 origin of replication
   8134..8152    -  promoter       T7 promoter: promoter for bacteriophage T7 RNA polymerase
   8160..8315    +  CDS            lacZα (fragment): LacZα fragment of β-galactosidase; lacZ fragment
   8320..8748    +  rep_origin     f1 ori (sequence partly withheld): f1 bacteriophage origin of replication; arrow indicates direction of (+) strand synthesis
   8801..8905    +  promoter       AmpR promoter: bla
   8906..9766    +  CDS            AmpR: β-lactamase; bla; confers resistance to ampicillin, carbenicillin, and related antibiotics
   9937..10525   +  rep_origin     ori: high-copy-number ColE1/pMB1/pBR322/pUC origin of replication
  10708..10800   +  CDS            lacI (fragment): lac repressor; lacI; The lac repressor binds to the lac operator to inhibit transcription in E. coli. This inhibition can be relieved by adding lactose or isopropyl-β-D-thiogalactopyranoside (IPTG).
  10813..10834   +  protein_bind   CAP binding site: CAP binding activates transcription in the presence of cAMP. E. coli catabolite activator protein
  10849..10879   +  promoter       lac promoter: promoter for the E. coli lac operon
  10883..10905   +  protein_bind   lac operator (fragment): The lac repressor binds to the lac operator to inhibit transcription in E. coli. This inhibition can be relieved by adding lactose or isopropyl-β-D-thiogalactopyranoside (IPTG). lac repressor encoded by lacI
  10948..10966   +  promoter       T3 promoter: promoter for bacteriophage T3 RNA polymerase
