[The description below was written by a language model from this plasmid's Addgene catalogue record and pLannotate feature annotations shown in this document.]
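Description:
pL6puro-pmRevErbA-Venus-NLS-Pest is a third-generation-style, self-inactivating HIV-1 lentiviral transfer plasmid (about 11 kb) built on a pLenti6-puromycin backbone. It is propagated in E. coli through a high-copy ColE1/pUC origin with ampicillin resistance, and it also carries f1 and SV40 origins. The viral genome is transcribed from an RSV promoter fused to a truncated 5' LTR. It contains the Ψ packaging signal with a gag fragment, the RRE for Rev-dependent nuclear export, the cPPT/CTS, a WPRE and a ΔU3 3' LTR followed by an SV40 polyadenylation signal. Gateway attB4, attB1 and attB2 sites flank the two internal cassettes, reflecting modular assembly of the vector.

The payload is a circadian reporter based on the mouse Nr1d1 (REV-ERBα) gene. The roughly 2.4 kb stretch between attB4 and the annotated Nr1d1 coding fragment has no feature call and presumably holds the Nr1d1 promoter named in the catalogue entry. A short Nr1d1 coding fragment lies immediately upstream of Venus, which is followed by an SV40 nuclear localization signal and the PEST degron from mouse ornithine decarboxylase. Nuclear targeting concentrates the yellow signal for single-cell imaging and segmentation. The degron shortens protein half-life so that fluorescence follows rhythmic promoter activity instead of accumulating. A short antisense match to human THRA sits downstream of the reporter; it may reflect retained Nr1d1 locus sequence, which overlaps the Thra gene on the opposite strand, but the record does not explain it. A separate mouse PGK promoter drives puromycin N-acetyltransferase for selecting stably transduced cells. The construct is intended for monitoring circadian oscillations in individual cells. The depositor notes that expression is low and recommends related variants containing JeT or SV40 promoter elements.
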