Addgene plasmid #240105: pL6puro-pmRevErbA-Venus-NLS-Pest
Purpose: A lentiviral (yellow) fluorescent reporter of circadian rhythm, based on the murine Nr1d1-gene (REVERBa protein)
Depositing lab: Achim Kramer. Depositing organization: Charite Universitaetsmedizin Berlin. Publication: A lentiviral fluorescent reporter to study circadian rhythms in single cells. Gabriel CH, Lehmann L, Ahlburg J, Achim Kramer A. bioRxiv 2025.06.30.661926 10.1101/2025.06.30.661926.
Backbone
  Vector backbone: pLenti6-puromycin
  Backbone manufacturer: VectorBuilder
  Vector type: Lentiviral
  Selectable markers: Puromycin
Growth in bacteria
  Bacterial resistance: Ampicillin, 100 μg/mL
  Growth temperature: 37°C
  Growth strain: NEB Stable
  Copy number: Unknown
Gene/Insert
  Gene/Insert name: murine Nr1d1 promoter+Venus-NLS-Pest-Reporter (alt name: mREVERBa promoter)
  Species: M. musculus (mouse)
  Entrez Gene: Nr1d1 (a.k.a. A530070C09Rik)
  Cloning method: Gene Synthesis
  Sequencing primers: 5′ GAAGGAATAGAAGAAGAAGG; 3′ TCCAATGGCAGCTTCCAGTC
Resource information
  A portion of this plasmid was derived from a plasmid made by: Nagoshi et al. 2004 (doi: 10.1016/j.cell.2004.11.015, PMID: 15550250)
Terms and licenses: Academic/Nonprofit Terms; Industry Terms: Not Available to Industry
Depositor comments: Low expression. Refer to JeT or SV40 promoter containing variants. Please visit https://doi.org/10.1101/2025.06.30.661926 for bioRxiv preprint.
How to cite: pL6puro-pmRevErbA-Venus-NLS-Pest was a gift from Achim Kramer (Addgene plasmid # 240105 ; http://n2t.net/addgene:240105 ; RRID:Addgene_240105)
